Addgene plasmid #185910: pCMV-T7-ABE8e-nSpCas9-P2A-EGFP (KAC978)
Purpose: pCMV and pT7 plasmid encoding human codon optimized ABE8e A-to-G base editor with nickase SpCas9(D10A) and P2A-EGFP
Depositing lab: Benjamin Kleinstiver. Depositing organization: Massachusetts General Hospital. Publication: Optimization of base editors for the functional correction of SMN2 as a treatment for spinal muscular atrophy. Alves CRR, Ha LL, Yaworski R, Sutton ER, Lazzarotto CR, Christie KA, Reilly A, Beauvais A, Doll RM, de la Cruz D, Maguire CA, Swoboda KJ, Tsai SQ, Kothary R, Kleinstiver BP. Nat Biomed Eng. 2023 Dec 6. doi: 10.1038/s41551-023-01132-z. PubMed 38057426.
Backbone
  Vector backbone: pCMV_ABEmax_P2A_GFP
  Backbone manufacturer: Addgene Plasmid #112101
  Vector type: Mammalian Expression ; in vitro transcription; T7 promoter
Growth in bacteria
  Bacterial resistance: Ampicillin, 100 μg/mL
  Growth temperature: 37°C
  Growth strain: DH5alpha
  Copy number: High Copy
Gene/Insert
  Gene/Insert name: human codon optimized ABE8e-nSpCas9-P2A-EGFP (alt name: KAC978)
  Species: Synthetic
  Mutation: nSpCas9=D10A
  Promoter: CMV and T7
  Tag / fusion protein: BPNLS (N terminal on insert); BPNLS-3xFLAG-P2A-EGFP (C terminal on insert)
  Cloning method: Gibson Cloning
  Sequencing primers: 5′ oBK6928-CCAAGTCTCCACCCCATTGACG; 3′ oBK219-GGGAGTGGCACCTTCCAGGGTC
Terms and licenses: Academic/Nonprofit Terms; Industry Terms: Not Available to Industry
Depositor comments: Please visit https://www.biorxiv.org/content/10.1101/2023.01.20.524978v1 for bioRxiv preprint.
How to cite: pCMV-T7-ABE8e-nSpCas9-P2A-EGFP (KAC978) was a gift from Benjamin Kleinstiver (Addgene plasmid # 185910 ; http://n2t.net/addgene:185910 ; RRID:Addgene_185910)
