[The description below was written by a language model from this plasmid's Addgene catalogue record and pLannotate feature annotations shown in this document.]
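Description:
pCMV-T7-ABE8e-nSpCas9-P2A-EGFP (KAC978) is a 9,033 nt mammalian expression plasmid that can also serve as an in vitro transcription template. It was built by Gibson cloning in the pCMV_ABEmax_P2A_GFP backbone. It is propagated in E. coli as a high-copy plasmid through a ColE1/pUC-type origin and selected with ampicillin via the β-lactamase gene. The remaining bacterial elements in the annotation (lac promoter/operator, CAP site, and small lacI, bom, MCS and SV40 promoter fragments) appear to be backbone remnants rather than functional parts of the payload, and no mammalian selection marker is annotated.

The payload is a single human codon-optimized open reading frame placed downstream of the CMV enhancer/promoter, with a T7 promoter between CMV and the coding sequence. The same plasmid can therefore drive expression in transfected mammalian cells or be transcribed by T7 RNA polymerase to make mRNA. The ORF encodes the ABE8e adenine base editor, in which an evolved E. coli TadA-derived deaminase domain is fused to the N-terminus of SpCas9 carrying the D10A mutation. The annotation tool labels the Cas9 region as split "dCas9(N)" and "Cas9(C)" pieces, but the record specifies a nickase, not a catalytically dead enzyme. Bipartite nuclear localization signals flank the editor, and a 3xFLAG tag follows the C-terminal one. A P2A peptide then links EGFP, which is released as a separate protein and marks expressing cells. A bGH polyadenylation signal terminates the transcript.

When paired with a separately supplied guide RNA, which this plasmid does not encode, the editor produces targeted A-to-G conversions. The associated work concerned optimizing base editors to correct SMN2 as an approach to spinal muscular atrophy.
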