Features (pLannotate 1.2.2; 18 found; start..end, strand, type, name):
    132..335     +  promoter       CMV promoter: human cytomegalovirus (CMV) immediate early promoter
    377..395     +  promoter       T7 promoter: promoter for bacteriophage T7 RNA polymerase
    466..957     +  CDS            tadA: TADA_ECOLI - Also known as yfhC. Experimental evidence at protein level: Swiss-Prot protein existence level 1. Catalyzes the deamination of adenosine to inosine at the wobble position 34 of tRNA(Arg2). Essential for cell viability. From Escherichia coli (strain K12).
   1060..2661    +  CDS            dCas9(N): N-terminal portion of catalytically inactive Streptococcus pyogenes dCas9 carrying the D10A mutation (Zetsche et al., 2015)
   2662..5156    +  CDS            Cas9(C) (fragment): C-terminal portion of Streptococcus pyogenes Cas9 (Zetsche et al., 2015)
   5290..6006    +  CDS            EGFP: EGFP is a basic (constitutively fluorescent) green fluorescent protein published in 1996, derived from Aequorea victoria. It is reported to be a rapidly-maturing weak dimer with moderate acid sensitivity.
   6094..6318    +  polyA_signal   bGH poly(A) signal: bovine growth hormone polyadenylation signal
   6322..6343    +  promoter       SV40 promoter (fragment): SV40 enhancer and early promoter
   6348..6364    +  misc_feature   MCS (fragment): pBluescript multiple cloning site
   6413..6429    -  protein_bind   lac operator: The lac repressor binds to the lac operator to inhibit transcription in E. coli. This inhibition can be relieved by adding lactose or isopropyl-β-D-thiogalactopyranoside (IPTG). lac repressor encoded by lacI
   6437..6467    -  promoter       lac promoter: promoter for the E. coli lac operon
   6482..6503    -  protein_bind   CAP binding site: CAP binding activates transcription in the presence of cAMP. E. coli catabolite activator protein
   6516..6608    -  CDS            lacI (fragment): lac repressor; lacI; The lac repressor binds to the lac operator to inhibit transcription in E. coli. This inhibition can be relieved by adding lactose or isopropyl-β-D-thiogalactopyranoside (IPTG).
   6791..7379    -  rep_origin     ori: high-copy-number ColE1/pMB1/pBR322/pUC origin of replication
   7550..8410    -  CDS            AmpR: β-lactamase; bla; confers resistance to ampicillin, carbenicillin, and related antibiotics
   8411..8515    -  promoter       AmpR promoter: bla
   8586..8630    -  misc_feature   bom (fragment): basis of mobility region from pBR322
   8785..131     +  enhancer       CMV enhancer (across the origin): human cytomegalovirus immediate early enhancer
>Addgene plasmid #185910 | pCMV-T7-ABE8e-nSpCas9-P2A-EGFP (KAC978) | addgene full sequence | sequence record 363739 | Addgene NGS Result
ATATGCCAAGTACGCCCCCTATTGACGTCAATGACGGTAAATGGCCCGCCTGGCATTATGCCCAGTACAT
GACCTTATGGGACTTTCCTACTTGGCAGTACATCTACGTATTAGTCATCGCTATTACCATGGTGATGCGG
TTTTGGCAGTACATCAATGGGCGTGGATAGCGGTTTGACTCACGGGGATTTCCAAGTCTCCACCCCATTG
ACGTCAATGGGAGTTTGTTTTGGCACCAAAATCAACGGGACTTTCCAAAATGTCGTAACAACTCCGCCCC
ATTGACGCAAATGGGCGGTAGGCGTGTACGGTGGGAGGTCTATATAAGCAGAGCTGGTTTAGTGAACCGT
CAGATCCGCTAGAGATCCGCGGCCGCTAATACGACTCACTATAGGGAGAGCCGCCACCATGAAACGGACA
GCCGACGGAAGCGAGTTCGAGTCACCAAAGAAGAAGCGGAAAGTCTCTGAGGTGGAGTTTTCCCACGAGT
ACTGGATGAGACATGCCCTGACCCTGGCCAAGAGGGCACGCGATGAGAGGGAGGTGCCTGTGGGAGCCGT
GCTGGTGCTGAACAATAGAGTGATCGGCGAGGGCTGGAACAGAGCCATCGGCCTGCACGACCCAACAGCC
CATGCCGAAATTATGGCCCTGAGACAGGGCGGCCTGGTCATGCAGAACTACAGACTGATTGACGCCACCC
TGTACGTGACATTCGAGCCTTGCGTGATGTGCGCCGGCGCCATGATCCACTCTAGGATCGGCCGCGTGGT
GTTTGGCGTGAGGAACAGCAAAAGAGGCGCCGCAGGCTCCCTGATGAACGTGCTGAACTACCCCGGCATG
AATCACCGCGTCGAAATTACCGAGGGAATCCTGGCAGATGAATGTGCCGCCCTGCTGTGCGATTTCTACC
GGATGCCTAGACAGGTGTTCAATGCTCAGAAGAAGGCCCAGAGCTCCATCAACTCCGGAGGATCTAGCGG
AGGCTCCTCTGGCTCTGAGACACCTGGCACAAGCGAGAGCGCAACACCTGAAAGCAGCGGGGGCAGCAGC
GGGGGGTCAGACAAGAAGTACAGCATCGGCCTGGCCATCGGCACCAACTCTGTGGGCTGGGCCGTGATCA
CCGACGAGTACAAGGTGCCCAGCAAGAAATTCAAGGTGCTGGGCAACACCGACCGGCACAGCATCAAGAA
GAACCTGATCGGAGCCCTGCTGTTCGACAGCGGCGAAACAGCCGAGGCCACCCGGCTGAAGAGAACCGCC
AGAAGAAGATACACCAGACGGAAGAACCGGATCTGCTATCTGCAAGAGATCTTCAGCAACGAGATGGCCA
AGGTGGACGACAGCTTCTTCCACAGACTGGAAGAGTCCTTCCTGGTGGAAGAGGATAAGAAGCACGAGCG
GCACCCCATCTTCGGCAACATCGTGGACGAGGTGGCCTACCACGAGAAGTACCCCACCATCTACCACCTG
AGAAAGAAACTGGTGGACAGCACCGACAAGGCCGACCTGCGGCTGATCTATCTGGCCCTGGCCCACATGA
TCAAGTTCCGGGGCCACTTCCTGATCGAGGGCGACCTGAACCCCGACAACAGCGACGTGGACAAGCTGTT
CATCCAGCTGGTGCAGACCTACAACCAGCTGTTCGAGGAAAACCCCATCAACGCCAGCGGCGTGGACGCC
AAGGCCATCCTGTCTGCCAGACTGAGCAAGAGCAGACGGCTGGAAAATCTGATCGCCCAGCTGCCCGGCG
AGAAGAAGAATGGCCTGTTCGGAAACCTGATTGCCCTGAGCCTGGGCCTGACCCCCAACTTCAAGAGCAA
CTTCGACCTGGCCGAGGATGCCAAACTGCAGCTGAGCAAGGACACCTACGACGACGACCTGGACAACCTG
CTGGCCCAGATCGGCGACCAGTACGCCGACCTGTTTCTGGCCGCCAAGAACCTGTCCGACGCCATCCTGC
TGAGCGACATCCTGAGAGTGAACACCGAGATCACCAAGGCCCCCCTGAGCGCCTCTATGATCAAGAGATA
CGACGAGCACCACCAGGACCTGACCCTGCTGAAAGCTCTCGTGCGGCAGCAGCTGCCTGAGAAGTACAAA
GAGATTTTCTTCGACCAGAGCAAGAACGGCTACGCCGGCTACATTGACGGCGGAGCCAGCCAGGAAGAGT
TCTACAAGTTCATCAAGCCCATCCTGGAAAAGATGGACGGCACCGAGGAACTGCTCGTGAAGCTGAACAG
AGAGGACCTGCTGCGGAAGCAGCGGACCTTCGACAACGGCAGCATCCCCCACCAGATCCACCTGGGAGAG
CTGCACGCCATTCTGCGGCGGCAGGAAGATTTTTACCCATTCCTGAAGGACAACCGGGAAAAGATCGAGA
AGATCCTGACCTTCCGCATCCCCTACTACGTGGGCCCTCTGGCCAGGGGAAACAGCAGATTCGCCTGGAT
GACCAGAAAGAGCGAGGAAACCATCACCCCCTGGAACTTCGAGGAAGTGGTGGACAAGGGCGCTTCCGCC
CAGAGCTTCATCGAGCGGATGACCAACTTCGATAAGAACCTGCCCAACGAGAAGGTGCTGCCCAAGCACA
GCCTGCTGTACGAGTACTTCACCGTGTATAACGAGCTGACCAAAGTGAAATACGTGACCGAGGGAATGAG
AAAGCCCGCCTTCCTGAGCGGCGAGCAGAAAAAGGCCATCGTGGACCTGCTGTTCAAGACCAACCGGAAA
GTGACCGTGAAGCAGCTGAAAGAGGACTACTTCAAGAAAATCGAGTGCTTCGACTCCGTGGAAATCTCCG
GCGTGGAAGATCGGTTCAACGCCTCCCTGGGCACATACCACGATCTGCTGAAAATTATCAAGGACAAGGA
CTTCCTGGACAATGAGGAAAACGAGGACATTCTGGAAGATATCGTGCTGACCCTGACACTGTTTGAGGAC
AGAGAGATGATCGAGGAACGGCTGAAAACCTATGCCCACCTGTTCGACGACAAAGTGATGAAGCAGCTGA
AGCGGCGGAGATACACCGGCTGGGGCAGGCTGAGCCGGAAGCTGATCAACGGCATCCGGGACAAGCAGTC
CGGCAAGACAATCCTGGATTTCCTGAAGTCCGACGGCTTCGCCAACAGAAACTTCATGCAGCTGATCCAC
GACGACAGCCTGACCTTTAAAGAGGACATCCAGAAAGCCCAGGTGTCCGGCCAGGGCGATAGCCTGCACG
AGCACATTGCCAATCTGGCCGGCAGCCCCGCCATTAAGAAGGGCATCCTGCAGACAGTGAAGGTGGTGGA
CGAGCTCGTGAAAGTGATGGGCCGGCACAAGCCCGAGAACATCGTGATCGAAATGGCCAGAGAGAACCAG
ACCACCCAGAAGGGACAGAAGAACAGCCGCGAGAGAATGAAGCGGATCGAAGAGGGCATCAAAGAGCTGG
GCAGCCAGATCCTGAAAGAACACCCCGTGGAAAACACCCAGCTGCAGAACGAGAAGCTGTACCTGTACTA
CCTGCAGAATGGGCGGGATATGTACGTGGACCAGGAACTGGACATCAACCGGCTGTCCGACTACGATGTG
GACCATATCGTGCCTCAGAGCTTTCTGAAGGACGACTCCATCGACAACAAGGTGCTGACCAGAAGCGACA
AGAACCGGGGCAAGAGCGACAACGTGCCCTCCGAAGAGGTCGTGAAGAAGATGAAGAACTACTGGCGGCA
GCTGCTGAACGCCAAGCTGATTACCCAGAGAAAGTTCGACAATCTGACCAAGGCCGAGAGAGGCGGCCTG
AGCGAACTGGATAAGGCCGGCTTCATCAAGAGACAGCTGGTGGAAACCCGGCAGATCACAAAGCACGTGG
CACAGATCCTGGACTCCCGGATGAACACTAAGTACGACGAGAATGACAAGCTGATCCGGGAAGTGAAAGT
GATCACCCTGAAGTCCAAGCTGGTGTCCGATTTCCGGAAGGATTTCCAGTTTTACAAAGTGCGCGAGATC
AACAACTACCACCACGCCCACGACGCCTACCTGAACGCCGTCGTGGGAACCGCCCTGATCAAAAAGTACC
CTAAGCTGGAAAGCGAGTTCGTGTACGGCGACTACAAGGTGTACGACGTGCGGAAGATGATCGCCAAGAG
CGAGCAGGAAATCGGCAAGGCTACCGCCAAGTACTTCTTCTACAGCAACATCATGAACTTTTTCAAGACC
GAGATTACCCTGGCCAACGGCGAGATCCGGAAGCGGCCTCTGATCGAGACAAACGGCGAAACCGGGGAGA
TCGTGTGGGATAAGGGCCGGGATTTTGCCACCGTGCGGAAAGTGCTGAGCATGCCCCAAGTGAATATCGT
GAAAAAGACCGAGGTGCAGACAGGCGGCTTCAGCAAAGAGTCTATCCTGCCCAAGAGGAACAGCGATAAG
CTGATCGCCAGAAAGAAGGACTGGGACCCTAAGAAGTACGGCGGCTTCGACAGCCCCACCGTGGCCTATT
CTGTGCTGGTGGTGGCCAAAGTGGAAAAGGGCAAGTCCAAGAAACTGAAGAGTGTGAAAGAGCTGCTGGG
GATCACCATCATGGAAAGAAGCAGCTTCGAGAAGAATCCCATCGACTTTCTGGAAGCCAAGGGCTACAAA
GAAGTGAAAAAGGACCTGATCATCAAGCTGCCTAAGTACTCCCTGTTCGAGCTGGAAAACGGCCGGAAGA
GAATGCTGGCCTCTGCCGGCGAACTGCAGAAGGGAAACGAACTGGCCCTGCCCTCCAAATATGTGAACTT
CCTGTACCTGGCCAGCCACTATGAGAAGCTGAAGGGCTCCCCCGAGGATAATGAGCAGAAACAGCTGTTT
GTGGAACAGCACAAGCACTACCTGGACGAGATCATCGAGCAGATCAGCGAGTTCTCCAAGAGAGTGATCC
TGGCCGACGCTAATCTGGACAAAGTGCTGTCCGCCTACAACAAGCACCGGGATAAGCCCATCAGAGAGCA
GGCCGAGAATATCATCCACCTGTTTACCCTGACCAATCTGGGAGCCCCTGCCGCCTTCAAGTACTTTGAC
ACCACCATCGACCGGAAGAGGTACACCAGCACCAAAGAGGTGCTGGACGCCACCCTGATCCACCAGAGCA
TCACCGGCCTGTACGAGACACGGATCGACCTGTCTCAGCTGGGAGGTGACTCTGGCGGCTCAAAAAGAAC
CGCCGACGGCAGCGAATTCGAGCCCAAGAAGAAGAGGAAAGTCGGAAGCGGAGCTACTAACTTCAGCCTG
CTGAAGCAGGCTGGAGACGTGGAGGAGAACCCTGGACCTATGGTGAGCAAGGGCGAGGAGCTGTTCACCG
GGGTGGTGCCCATCCTGGTCGAGCTGGACGGCGACGTAAACGGCCACAAGTTCAGCGTGTCCGGCGAGGG
CGAGGGCGATGCCACCTACGGCAAGCTGACCCTGAAGTTCATCTGCACCACCGGCAAGCTGCCCGTGCCC
TGGCCCACCCTCGTGACCACCCTGACCTATGGAGTGCAGTGCTTCAGCCGCTACCCCGACCACATGAAGC
AGCACGACTTCTTCAAGTCCGCCATGCCCGAAGGCTACGTCCAGGAGCGCACCATCTTCTTCAAGGACGA
CGGCAACTACAAGACCCGCGCCGAGGTGAAGTTCGAGGGCGACACCCTGGTGAACCGCATCGAGCTGAAG
GGCATCGACTTCAAGGAGGACGGCAACATCCTGGGGCACAAGCTGGAGTACAACTACAACAGCCACAACG
TCTATATCATGGCCGACAAGCAGAAGAACGGCATCAAGGTGAACTTCAAGATCCGCCACAACATCGAGGA
CGGCAGCGTGCAGCTCGCCGACCACTACCAGCAGAACACCCCCATCGGCGACGGCCCCGTGCTGCTGCCC
GACAACCACTACCTGAGCACCCAGTCCGCCCTGAGCAAAGACCCCAACGAGAAGCGCGATCACATGGTCC
TGCTGGAGTTCGTGACCGCCGCCGGGATCACTCTCGGCATGGACGAGCTGTACAAGTCTGGTGGTTCTCC
CAAGAAGAAGAGGAAAGTCTAACCGGTCATCATCACCATCACCATTGAGTTTAAACCCGCTGATCAGCCT
CGACTGTGCCTTCTAGTTGCCAGCCATCTGTTGTTTGCCCCTCCCCCGTGCCTTCCTTGACCCTGGAAGG
TGCCACTCCCACTGTCCTTTCCTAATAAAATGAGGAAATTGCATCGCATTGTCTGAGTAGGTGTCATTCT
ATTCTGGGGGGTGGGGTGGGGCAGGACAGCAAGGGGGAGGATTGGGAAGACAATAGCAGGCATGCTGGGG
ATGCGGTGGGCTCTATGGCTTCTGAGGCGGAAAGAACCAGCTGGGGCTCGATACCGTCGACCTCTAGCTA
GAGCTTGGCGTAATCATGGTCATAGCTGTTTCCTGTGTGAAATTGTTATCCGCTCACAATTCCACACAAC
ATACGAGCCGGAAGCATAAAGTGTAAAGCCTAGGGTGCCTAATGAGTGAGCTAACTCACATTAATTGCGT
TGCGCTCACTGCCCGCTTTCCAGTCGGGAAACCTGTCGTGCCAGCTGCATTAATGAATCGGCCAACGCGC
GGGGAGAGGCGGTTTGCGTATTGGGCGCTCTTCCGCTTCCTCGCTCACTGACTCGCTGCGCTCGGTCGTT
CGGCTGCGGCGAGCGGTATCAGCTCACTCAAAGGCGGTAATACGGTTATCCACAGAATCAGGGGATAACG
CAGGAAAGAACATGTGAGCAAAAGGCCAGCAAAAGGCCAGGAACCGTAAAAAGGCCGCGTTGCTGGCGTT
TTTCCATAGGCTCCGCCCCCCTGACGAGCATCACAAAAATCGACGCTCAAGTCAGAGGTGGCGAAACCCG
ACAGGACTATAAAGATACCAGGCGTTTCCCCCTGGAAGCTCCCTCGTGCGCTCTCCTGTTCCGACCCTGC
CGCTTACCGGATACCTGTCCGCCTTTCTCCCTTCGGGAAGCGTGGCGCTTTCTCATAGCTCACGCTGTAG
GTATCTCAGTTCGGTGTAGGTCGTTCGCTCCAAGCTGGGCTGTGTGCACGAACCCCCCGTTCAGCCCGAC
CGCTGCGCCTTATCCGGTAACTATCGTCTTGAGTCCAACCCGGTAAGACACGACTTATCGCCACTGGCAG
CAGCCACTGGTAACAGGATTAGCAGAGCGAGGTATGTAGGCGGTGCTACAGAGTTCTTGAAGTGGTGGCC
TAACTACGGCTACACTAGAAGAACAGTATTTGGTATCTGCGCTCTGCTGAAGCCAGTTACCTTCGGAAAA
AGAGTTGGTAGCTCTTGATCCGGCAAACAAACCACCGCTGGTAGCGGTGGTTTTTTTGTTTGCAAGCAGC
AGATTACGCGCAGAAAAAAAGGATCTCAAGAAGATCCTTTGATCTTTTCTACGGGGTCTGACACTCAGTG
GAACGAAAACTCACGTTAAGGGATTTTGGTCATGAGATTATCAAAAAGGATCTTCACCTAGATCCTTTTA
AATTAAAAATGAAGTTTTAAATCAATCTAAAGTATATATGAGTAAACTTGGTCTGACAGTTACCAATGCT
TAATCAGTGAGGCACCTATCTCAGCGATCTGTCTATTTCGTTCATCCATAGTTGCCTGACTCCCCGTCGT
GTAGATAACTACGATACGGGAGGGCTTACCATCTGGCCCCAGTGCTGCAATGATACCGCGAGACCCACGC
TCACCGGCTCCAGATTTATCAGCAATAAACCAGCCAGCCGGAAGGGCCGAGCGCAGAAGTGGTCCTGCAA
CTTTATCCGCCTCCATCCAGTCTATTAATTGTTGCCGGGAAGCTAGAGTAAGTAGTTCGCCAGTTAATAG
TTTGCGCAACGTTGTTGCCATTGCTACAGGCATCGTGGTGTCACGCTCGTCGTTTGGTATGGCTTCATTC
AGCTCCGGTTCCCAACGATCAAGGCGAGTTACATGATCCCCCATGTTGTGCAAAAAAGCGGTTAGCTCCT
TCGGTCCTCCGATCGTTGTCAGAAGTAAGTTGGCCGCAGTGTTATCACTCATGGTTATGGCAGCACTGCA
TAATTCTCTTACTGTCATGCCATCCGTAAGATGCTTTTCTGTGACTGGTGAGTACTCAACCAAGTCATTC
TGAGAATAGTGTATGCGGCGACCGAGTTGCTCTTGCCCGGCGTCAATACGGGATAATACCGCGCCACATA
GCAGAACTTTAAAAGTGCTCATCATTGGAAAACGTTCTTCGGGGCGAAAACTCTCAAGGATCTTACCGCT
GTTGAGATCCAGTTCGATGTAACCCACTCGTGCACCCAACTGATCTTCAGCATCTTTTACTTTCACCAGC
GTTTCTGGGTGAGCAAAAACAGGAAGGCAAAATGCCGCAAAAAAGGGAATAAGGGCGACACGGAAATGTT
GAATACTCATACTCTTCCTTTTTCAATATTATTGAAGCATTTATCAGGGTTATTGTCTCATGAGCGGATA
CATATTTGAATGTATTTAGAAAAATAAACAAATAGGGGTTCCGCGCACATTTCCCCGAAAAGTGCCACCT
GACGTCGACGGATCGGGAGATCGATCTCCCGATCCCCTAGGGTCGACTCTCAGTACAATCTGCTCTGATG
CCGCATAGTTAAGCCAGTATCTGCTCCCTGCTTGTGTGTTGGAGGTCGCTGAGTAGTGCGCGAGCAAAAT
TTAAGCTACAACAAGGCAAGGCTTGACCGACAATTGCATGAAGAATCTGCTTAGGGTTAGGCGTTTTGCG
CTGCTTCGCGATGTACGGGCCAGATATACGCGTTGACATTGATTATTGACTAGTTATTAATAGTAATCAA
TTACGGGGTCATTAGTTCATAGCCCATATATGGAGTTCCGCGTTACATAACTTACGGTAAATGGCCCGCC
TGGCTGACCGCCCAACGACCCCCGCCCATTGACGTCAATAATGACGTATGTTCCCATAGTAACGCCAATA
GGGACTTTCCATTGACGTCAATGGGTGGAGTATTTACGGTAAACTGCCCACTTGGCAGTACATCAAGTGT
ATC
